Addgene plasmid #14645: Mouse ZP2 (JD#147)
Depositing lab: Jurrien Dean. Depositing organization: National Institute of Diabetes & Digestive & Kidney Diseases (NIDDK). Publication: Oocyte-specific expression of mouse Zp-2: developmental regulation of the zona pellucida genes. Liang LF, Chamow SM, Dean J. Mol Cell Biol. 1990 Apr . 10(4):1507-15. PubMed 1690843.
Backbone
  Vector backbone: pBluescript KS
  Backbone manufacturer: Stratagene
  Backbone size w/o insert (bp): 2961
  Vector type: Bacterial Expression
Growth in bacteria
  Bacterial resistance: Ampicillin, 100 μg/mL
  Growth temperature: 37°C
  Growth strain: DH5alpha
  Copy number: High Copy
Gene/Insert
  Gene/Insert name: ZP2
  Species: M. musculus (mouse)
  Insert size (bp): 2200
  Entrez Gene: Zp2 (a.k.a. Zp-2)
  Cloning method: Restriction Enzyme; 5′ cloning site EcoR I (not destroyed); 3′ cloning site EcoR I (not destroyed)
  Sequencing primers: 5′ T7; 3′ T3
Terms and licenses: Academic/Nonprofit Terms; Industry Terms: Not Available to Industry
How to cite: Mouse ZP2 (JD#147) was a gift from Jurrien Dean (Addgene plasmid # 14645 ; http://n2t.net/addgene:14645 ; RRID:Addgene_14645)
