[The description below was written by a language model from this plasmid's Addgene catalogue record.]
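Description:
Mouse ZP2 (JD#147) is a cloning plasmid carrying an insert of about 2.2 kb from the mouse Zp2 gene in the pBluescript KS phagemid backbone (about 2.96 kb without insert). Zp2 encodes zona pellucida glycoprotein 2, one of the structural components of the extracellular coat that surrounds the mammalian oocyte. The plasmid is maintained at high copy number in E. coli and selected with ampicillin. As a standard pBluescript vector, the backbone would be expected to supply a ColE1-type origin, an f1 origin for single-stranded DNA rescue and a polylinker within the lacZα fragment, although no feature table is provided to confirm these elements in this particular clone.

The insert was placed into the polylinker as an EcoRI fragment, with the EcoRI site retained at both ends, so it can be released intact by a single digest. Because the same enzyme was used on both sides, the cloning was non-directional, and the record does not state the orientation of the insert. The T7 and T3 primer sites flank the insert and are listed for sequencing; in pBluescript these correspond to phage promoters that allow in vitro transcription of either strand, for example to make sense or antisense RNA probes. Although the catalogue classifies the vector type as bacterial expression, no dedicated promoter, tag or fusion partner for protein production is recorded, and the record does not state whether the insert is a complete cDNA. The associated study concerns oocyte-specific expression and developmental regulation of the zona pellucida genes, which suggests use as a Zp2 sequence source, hybridisation probe template or subcloning starting material.
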