>Addgene plasmid #14645 | Mouse ZP2 (JD#147) | addgene partial sequence | sequence record 21223 | 14645 with T7
GCTCTAGAACTAGTGGATCCCCCGGGCTGCAGGAATTCCCCTTCCAACATGGCGAGGTGGCAGAGGAAAG
CATCTGTAAGCTCTCCGTGCGGCAGGAGCATCTACAGGTTTCTTTCCCTCTTATTCACCCTTGTGACTTC
AGTGAACTCAGTAAGCCTTCCTCAGTCCGAGAATCCTGCCTTCCCAGGCACTCTCATTTGTGACAAAGAC
GAAGTGAGAATTGAATTTTCAAGCAGATTTGACATGGAAAAATGGAATCCTTCTGTGGTGGATACCCTTG
GTAGTGAAATTTTGAACTGCACTTATGCTCTGGACTTGGAAAGGTTCGTCCTGAAGTTCCCTTACGAGAC
CTGCACTATAAAAGTGGTTGGTGGATACCAGGTGAACATCAGAGTGGGGGACACCACCACTGATGTGAGA
TATAAAGATGACATGTATCATTTCTTCTGTCCAGCTATTCAAGCAGAGACCCATGAGATTTCAGAAATTG
TTGTCTGCAGGAGAGATCTAATATCTTTTTCTTTCCCACAACTTTTCTCTAGGCTTGCTGATGAAAACCA
GAATGTATCTGAGATGGGATGGATTGTTAAGATTGGCAATGGTACAAGAGCCCACATTCTGCCCTTGAAG
GATGCCATAGTACAAGGATTTAATCTTCTGATTGACAGCCAGAAAGTAACTCTCCACGTGCCAGCCAATG
CTACTGGAATAGTTCACTATGTGCAAGAGAGCAGCTATCTCTATACTGTGCAGCTGGAGCTCTTGTTCTC
AACCACTGGGCAGAAGATCGTCTTCTCATCACACGCTATCTGCGCACCAGATCTTTCTGTGGCTTG
